>Addgene plasmid #8418 | pLTR PKC gamma | addgene partial sequence | sequence record 17007 | MMLV-F 5'-atcagttcgcttctcgcttc-3'
AGAGCCCACAACCCCTCACTCGGCGCGCCAGTCCTCCGATTGACTGAGTCGCCCCGACCTCGAGGAATTA
AAATGCCAGCAATGCTGGGGAACAGCGTCTAGAACCCATTGGGGCGCGTGAAAGAGGCCAGAAGGTTGGG
TGGTTTAAGAGACCTAAAATTCGGACTAGAGGCGGGGATGGGGGTGGATGGGAGTTACAGCCAACTTGGC
GGAGGGAGCACTGGGAACACCTAGCGGCAGCAGATGAGATTACATGACGGGCACAGGCACAGGGCTTGTG
GGGCTGCGGGCATCTGGGTGCACGAAGTCCGGGTTCACATAAGTAAAGCCCTGGAAATCAGCTTGGTCGA
TGCTGGCTAGGACCAAGCGGTCTGGCGGGGTCAAGGCTGGCGCTGCCCGCGTGAAGAACTTGTCAAAGTT
TTCGCCGCTGCGGCCACACGGACGTGGTCTAAAAGGAGGCGCAATTTCCAGTCTCTCCAACCTCTCCCAA
TCGATCCAACGGAAAAAGCCATGAGCCCGGATGGTGGGTTCCCCATCTGGCCCTGAGCCCAGGCGCTTTC
CTGGGTGCTTGGTCAGGAACCCCTTGCAGATGGCCACAGCTTCCCGGGAAAGTGACTTGGGATAGGTGAC
AGTT
