[The description below was written by a language model from this plasmid's Addgene catalogue record.]
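Description:
pLTR PKC gamma is a mammalian expression plasmid carrying the rat protein kinase C gamma cDNA (Prkcg) in the pLTR backbone, which is recorded as 7,835 bp without the insert. It is maintained in E. coli as a high-copy plasmid under ampicillin selection. The record lists no origin of replication or other bacterial elements explicitly, and no feature table is provided. For selection in mammalian cells the vector carries the xanthine-guanine phosphoribosyltransferase (gpt) marker. This bacterial enzyme lets transfected cells salvage xanthine for purine synthesis, so stable transfectants can be recovered in medium where de novo purine synthesis is blocked, classically with mycophenolic acid.

The PKC gamma insert was cloned by restriction digestion into an EcoRI site, and EcoRI sites are retained at both ends. Because the same enzyme flanks both ends, the cloning was non-directional, and the record does not document the orientation. The promoter driving the insert is also not stated. The backbone name suggests a retroviral long terminal repeat serves as the transcriptional control element, but this is an inference from the name and not a recorded feature. No epitope tags, reporters or fusion partners are listed.

The associated publication compared individual PKC isoforms for their ability to mediate phorbol ester-induced myeloid differentiation, so the construct fits a set of isoform-specific overexpression vectors. Its supported use is stable overexpression of rat PKC gamma in mammalian cells to study isoform-specific signalling and phorbol ester responses.
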