Addgene plasmid #8418: pLTR PKC gamma
Depositing lab: Frederic Mushinski. Depositing organization: National Cancer Institute (NCI). Publication: Phorbol ester-induced myeloid differentiation is mediated by protein kinase C-alpha and -delta and not by protein kinase C-beta II, -epsilon, -zeta, and -eta. Mischak H, Pierce JH, Goodnight J, Kazanietz MG, Blumberg PM, Mushinski JF. J Biol Chem 1993 Sep 25;268(27):20110-5. PubMed 8376369.
Backbone
  Vector backbone: pLTR
  Backbone size w/o insert (bp): 7835
  Vector type: Mammalian Expression
  Selectable markers: xanthine-guanine phosphophorbosyltransferase (Mulligan and Berg, 1981)
Growth in bacteria
  Bacterial resistance: Ampicillin, 100 μg/mL
  Growth temperature: 37°C
  Growth strain: DH5alpha
  Copy number: High Copy
Gene/Insert
  Gene/Insert name: Protein Kinase C gamma (alt names: PKC gamma; PKCg)
  Species: R. norvegicus (rat)
  Entrez Gene: Prkcg (a.k.a. PKC, PKCI, Prkc, Prkcc, RATPKCI)
  Cloning method: Restriction Enzyme; 5′ cloning site EcoRI (not destroyed); 3′ cloning site EcoRI (not destroyed)
  Sequencing primers: 5′ n/a
Resource information
  A portion of this plasmid was derived from a plasmid made by: pLTR was a gift from Dr. Nachman Mazurek (map of empty pLTR backbone uploaded here).
Terms and licenses: Academic/Nonprofit Terms; Industry Terms: Not Available to Industry
How to cite: pLTR PKC gamma was a gift from Frederic Mushinski (Addgene plasmid # 8418 ; http://n2t.net/addgene:8418 ; RRID:Addgene_8418)
